>Addgene plasmid #233608 | pCAGEN-PspCas13b-NES-mCherry | addgene full sequence | sequence record 465660 | Addgene NGS Result
GTCGACATTGATTATTGACTAGTTATTAATAGTAATCAATTACGGGGTCATTAGTTCATAGCCCATATAT
GGAGTTCCGCGTTACATAACTTACGGTAAATGGCCCGCCTGGCTGACCGCCCAACGACCCCCGCCCATTG
ACGTCAATAATGACGTATGTTCCCATAGTAACGCCAATAGGGACTTTCCATTGACGTCAATGGGTGGAGT
ATTTACGGTAAACTGCCCACTTGGCAGTACATCAAGTGTATCATATGCCAAGTACGCCCCCTATTGACGT
CAATGACGGTAAATGGCCCGCCTGGCATTATGCCCAGTACATGACCTTATGGGACTTTCCTACTTGGCAG
TACATCTACGTATTAGTCATCGCTATTACCATGGTCGAGGTGAGCCCCACGTTCTGCTTCACTCTCCCCA
TCTCCCCCCCCTCCCCACCCCCAATTTTGTATTTATTTATTTTTTAATTATTTTGTGCAGCGATGGGGGC
GGGGGGGGGGGGGGGCGCGCGCCAGGCGGGGCGGGGCGGGGCGAGGGGCGGGGCGGGGCGAGGCGGAGAG
GTGCGGCGGCAGCCAATCAGAGCGGCGCGCTCCGAAAGTTTCCTTTTATGGCGAGGCGGCGGCGGCGGCG
GCCCTATAAAAAGCGAAGCGCGCGGCGGGCGGGAGTCGCTGCGCGCTGCCTTCGCCCCGTGCCCCGCTCC
GCCGCCGCCTCGCGCCGCCCGCCCCGGCTCTGACTGACCGCGTTACTCCCACAGGTGAGCGGGCGGGACG
GCCCTTCTCCTCCGGGCTGTAATTAGCGCTTGGTTTAATGACGGCTTGTTTCTTTTCTGTGGCTGCGTGA
AAGCCTTGAGGGGCTCCGGGAGGGCCCTTTGTGCGGGGGGAGCGGCTCGGGGGGTGCGTGCGTGTGTGTG
TGCGTGGGGAGCGCCGCGTGCGGCTCCGCGCTGCCCGGCGGCTGTGAGCGCTGCGGGCGCGGCGCGGGGC
TTTGTGCGCTCCGCAGTGTGCGCGAGGGGAGCGCGGCCGGGGGCGGTGCCCCGCGGTGCGGGGGGGGCTG
CGAGGGGAACAAAGGCTGCGTGCGGGGTGTGTGCGTGGGGGGGTGAGCAGGGGGTGTGGGCGCGTCGGTC
GGGCTGCAACCCCCCCTGCACCCCCCTCCCCGAGTTGCTGAGCACGGCCCGGCTTCGGGTGCGGGGCTCC
GTACGGGGCGTGGCGCGGGGCTCGCCGTGCCGGGCGGGGGGTGGCGGCAGGTGGGGGTGCCGGGCGGGGC
GGGGCCGCCTCGGGCCGGGGAGGGCTCGGGGGAGGGGCGCGGCGGCCCCCGGAGCGCCGGCGGCTGTCGA
GGCGCGGCGAGCCGCAGCCATTGCCTTTTATGGTAATCGTGCGAGAGGGCGCAGGGACTTCCTTTGTCCC
AAATCTGTGCGGAGCCGAAATCTGGGAGGCGCCGCCGCACCCCCTCTAGCGGGCGCGGGGCGAAGCGGTG
CGGCGCCGGCAGGAAGGAAATGGGCGGGGAGGGCCTTCGTGCGTCGCCGCGCCGCCGTCCCCTTCTCCCT
CTCCAGCCTCGGGGCTGTCCGCGGGGGGACGGCTGCCTTCGGGGGGGACGGGGCAGGGCGGGGTTCGGCT
TCTGGCGTGTGACCGGCGGCTCTAGAGCCTCTGCTAACCATGTTCATGCCTTCTTCTTTTTCCTACAGCT
CCTGGGCAACGTGCTGGTTATTGTGCTGTCTCATCATTTTGGCAAAGAATTCCTCGAGGATCACCATGGA
CTACAAAGACCATGACGGTGATTATAAAGATCATGACATCGATTACAAGGATGACGATGACAAGCACCGG
TATACAAGTTTGTACAAAAAAGCAGGCTCCGCGGCCGCTATGAACATCCCCGCTCTGGTGGAAAACCAGA
AGAAGTACTTTGGCACCTACAGCGTGATGGCCATGCTGAACGCTCAGACCGTGCTGGACCACATCCAGAA
GGTGGCCGATATTGAGGGCGAGCAGAACGAGAACAACGAGAATCTGTGGTTTCACCCCGTGATGAGCCAC
CTGTACAACGCCAAGAACGGCTACGACAAGCAGCCCGAGAAAACCATGTTCATCATCGAGCGGCTGCAGA
GCTACTTCCCATTCCTGAAGATCATGGCCGAGAACCAGAGAGAGTACAGCAACGGCAAGTACAAGCAGAA
CCGCGTGGAAGTGAACAGCAACGACATCTTCGAGGTGCTGAAGCGCGCCTTCGGCGTGCTGAAGATGTAC
AGGGACCTGACCAACCACTACAAGACCTACGAGGAAAAGCTGAACGACGGCTGCGAGTTCCTGACCAGCA
CAGAGCAACCTCTGAGCGGCATGATCAACAACTACTACACAGTGGCCCTGCGGAACATGAACGAGAGATA
CGGCTACAAGACAGAGGACCTGGCCTTCATCCAGGACAAGCGGTTCAAGTTCGTGAAGGACGCCTACGGC
AAGAAAAAGTCCCAAGTGAATACCGGATTCTTCCTGAGCCTGCAGGACTACAACGGCGACACACAGAAGA
AGCTGCACCTGAGCGGAGTGGGAATCGCCCTGCTGATCTGCCTGTTCCTGGACAAGCAGTACATCAACAT
CTTTCTGAGCAGGCTGCCCATCTTCTCCAGCTACAATGCCCAGAGCGAGGAACGGCGGATCATCATCAGA
TCCTTCGGCATCAACAGCATCAAGCTGCCCAAGGACCGGATCCACAGCGAGAAGTCCAACAAGAGCGTGG
CCATGGATATGCTCAACGAAGTGAAGCGGTGCCCCGACGAGCTGTTCACAACACTGTCTGCCGAGAAGCA
GTCCCGGTTCAGAATCATCAGCGACGACCACAATGAAGTGCTGATGAAGCGGAGCAGCGACAGATTCGTG
CCTCTGCTGCTGCAGTATATCGATTACGGCAAGCTGTTCGACCACATCAGGTTCCACGTGAACATGGGCA
AGCTGAGATACCTGCTGAAGGCCGACAAGACCTGCATCGACGGCCAGACCAGAGTCAGAGTGATCGAGCA
GCCCCTGAACGGCTTCGGCAGACTGGAAGAGGCCGAGACAATGCGGAAGCAAGAGAACGGCACCTTCGGC
AACAGCGGCATCCGGATCAGAGACTTCGAGAACATGAAGCGGGACGACGCCAATCCTGCCAACTATCCCT
ACATCGTGGACACCTACACACACTACATCCTGGAAAACAACAAGGTCGAGATGTTTATCAACGACAAAGA
GGACAGCGCCCCACTGCTGCCCGTGATCGAGGATGATAGATACGTGGTCAAGACAATCCCCAGCTGCCGG
ATGAGCACCCTGGAAATTCCAGCCATGGCCTTCCACATGTTTCTGTTCGGCAGCAAGAAAACCGAGAAGC
TGATCGTGGACGTGCACAACCGGTACAAGAGACTGTTCCAGGCCATGCAGAAAGAAGAAGTGACCGCCGA
GAATATCGCCAGCTTCGGAATCGCCGAGAGCGACCTGCCTCAGAAGATCCTGGATCTGATCAGCGGCAAT
GCCCACGGCAAGGATGTGGACGCCTTCATCAGACTGACCGTGGACGACATGCTGACCGACACCGAGCGGA
GAATCAAGAGATTCAAGGACGACCGGAAGTCCATTCGGAGCGCCGACAACAAGATGGGAAAGAGAGGCTT
CAAGCAGATCTCCACAGGCAAGCTGGCCGACTTCCTGGCCAAGGACATCGTGCTGTTTCAGCCCAGCGTG
AACGATGGCGAGAACAAGATCACCGGCCTGAACTACCGGATCATGCAGAGCGCCATTGCCGTGTACGATA
GCGGCGACGATTACGAGGCCAAGCAGCAGTTCAAGCTGATGTTCGAGAAGGCCCGGCTGATCGGCAAGGG
CACAACAGAGCCTCATCCATTTCTGTACAAGGTGTTCGCCCGCAGCATCCCCGCCAATGCCGTCGAGTTC
TACGAGCGCTACCTGATCGAGCGGAAGTTCTACCTGACCGGCCTGTCCAACGAGATCAAGAAAGGCAACA
GAGTGGATGTGCCCTTCATCCGGCGGGACCAGAACAAGTGGAAAACACCCGCCATGAAGACCCTGGGCAG
AATCTACAGCGAGGATCTGCCCGTGGAACTGCCCAGACAGATGTTCGACAATGAGATCAAGTCCCACCTG
AAGTCCCTGCCACAGATGGAAGGCATCGACTTCAACAATGCCAACGTGACCTATCTGATCGCCGAGTACA
TGAAGAGAGTGCTGGACGACGACTTCCAGACCTTCTACCAGTGGAACCGCAACTACCGGTACATGGACAT
GCTTAAGGGCGAGTACGACAGAAAGGGCTCCCTGCAGCACTGCTTCACCAGCGTGGAAGAGAGAGAAGGC
CTCTGGAAAGAGCGGGCCTCCAGAACAGAGCGGTACAGAAAGCAGGCCAGCAACAAGATCCGCAGCAACC
GGCAGATGAGAAACGCCAGCAGCGAAGAGATCGAGACAATCCTGGATAAGCGGCTGAGCAACAGCCGGAA
CGAGTACCAGAAAAGCGAGAAAGTGATCCGGCGCTACAGAGTGCAGGATGCCCTGCTGTTTCTGCTGGCC
AAAAAGACCCTGACCGAACTGGCCGATTTCGACGGCGAGAGGTTCAAACTGAAAGAAATCATGCCCGACG
CCGAGAAGGGAATCCTGAGCGAGATCATGCCCATGAGCTTCACCTTCGAGAAAGGCGGCAAGAAGTACAC
CATCACCAGCGAGGGCATGAAGCTGAAGAACTACGGCGACTTCTTTGTGCTGGCTAGCGACAAGAGGATC
GGCAACCTGCTGGAACTCGTGGGCAGCGACATCGTGTCCAAAGAGGATATCATGGAAGAGTTCAACAAAT
ACGACCAGTGCAGGCCCGAGATCAGCTCCATCGTGTTCAACCTGGAAAAGTGGGCCTTCGACACATACCC
CGAGCTGTCTGCCAGAGTGGACCGGGAAGAGAAGGTGGACTTCAAGAGCATCCTGAAAATCCTGCTGAAC
AACAAGAACATCAACAAAGAGCAGAGCGACATCCTGCGGAAGATCCGGAACGCCTTCGATCACAACAATT
ACCCCGACAAAGGCGTGGTGGAAATCAAGGCCCTGCCTGAGATCGCCATGAGCATCAAGAAGGCCTTTGG
GGAGTACGCCATCATGAAGGGATCCGGACTGCCTCCACTTGAAAGACTGACACTGGCGGCCGCTATGGTG
AGCAAGGGCGAGGAGGATAACATGGCCATCATCAAGGAGTTCATGCGCTTCAAGGTGCACATGGAGGGCT
CCGTGAACGGCCACGAGTTCGAGATCGAGGGCGAGGGCGAGGGCCGCCCCTACGAGGGCACCCAGACCGC
CAAGCTGAAGGTGACCAAGGGTGGCCCCCTGCCCTTCGCCTGGGACATCCTGTCCCCTCAGTTCATGTAC
GGCTCCAAGGCCTACGTGAAGCACCCCGCCGACATCCCCGACTACTTGAAGCTGTCCTTCCCCGAGGGCT
TCAAGTGGGAGCGCGTGATGAACTTCGAGGACGGCGGCGTGGTGACCGTGACCCAGGACTCCTCCCTGCA
GGACGGCGAGTTCATCTACAAGGTGAAGCTGCGCGGCACCAACTTCCCCTCCGACGGCCCCGTAATGCAG
AAGAAGACCATGGGCTGGGAGGCCTCCTCCGAGCGGATGTACCCCGAGGACGGCGCCCTGAAGGGCGAGA
TCAAGCAGAGGCTGAAGCTGAAGGACGGCGGCCACTACGACGCTGAGGTCAAGACCACCTACAAGGCCAA
GAAGCCCGTGCAGCTGCCCGGCGCCTACAACGTCAACATCAAGTTGGACATCACCTCCCACAACGAGGAC
TACACCATCGTGGAACAGTACGAACGCGCCGAGGGCCGCCACTCCACCGGCGGCATGGACGAGCTGTACA
AGTAAGCGGCCGCACTCCTCAGGTGCAGGCTGCCTATCAGAAGGTGGTGGCTGGTGTGGCCAATGCCCTG
GCTCACAAATACCACTGAGATCTTTTTCCCTCTGCCAAAAATTATGGGGACATCATGAAGCCCCTTGAGC
ATCTGACTTCTGGCTAATAAAGGAAATTTATTTTCATTGCAATAGTGTGTTGGAATTTTTTGTGTCTCTC
ACTCGGAAGGACATATGGGAGGGCAAATCATTTAAAACATCAGAATGAGTATTTGGTTTAGAGTTTGGCA
ACATATGCCCATATGCTGGCTGCCATGAACAAAGGTTGGCTATAAAGAGGTCATCAGTATATGAAACAGC
CCCCTGCTGTCCATTCCTTATTCCATAGAAAAGCCTTGACTTGAGGTTAGATTTTTTTTATATTTTGTTT
TGTGTTATTTTTTTCTTTAACATCCCTAAAATTTTCCTTACATGTTTTACTAGCCAGATTTTTCCTCCTC
TCCTGACTACTCCCAGTCATAGCTGTCCCTCTTCTCTTATGGAGATCCCTCGACCTGCAGCCCAAGCTTG
GCGTAATCATGGTCATAGCTGTTTCCTGTGTGAAATTGTTATCCGCTCACAATTCCACACAACATACGAG
CCGGAAGCATAAAGTGTAAAGCCTGGGGTGCCTAATGAGTGAGCTAACTCACATTAATTGCGTTGCGCTC
ACTGCCCGCTTTCCAGTCGGGAAACCTGTCGTGCCAGCGGATCCGCATCTCAATTAGTCAGCAACCATAG
TCCCGCCCCTAACTCCGCCCATCCCGCCCCTAACTCCGCCCAGTTCCGCCCATTCTCCGCCCCATGGCTG
ACTAATTTTTTTTATTTATGCAGAGGCCGAGGCCGCCTCGGCCTCTGAGCTATTCCAGAAGTAGTGAGGA
GGCTTTTTTGGAGGCCTAGGCTTTTGCAAAAAGCTAACTTGTTTATTGCAGCTTATAATGGTTACAAATA
AAGCAATAGCATCACAAATTTCACAAATAAAGCATTTTTTTCACTGCATTCTAGTTGTGGTTTGTCCAAA
CTCATCAATGTATCTTATCATGTCTGGATCCGCTGCATTAATGAATCGGCCAACGCGCGGGGAGAGGCGG
TTTGCGTATTGGGCGCTCTTCCGCTTCCTCGCTCACTGACTCGCTGCGCTCGGTCGTTCGGCTGCGGCGA
GCGGTATCAGCTCACTCAAAGGCGGTAATACGGTTATCCACAGAATCAGGGGATAACGCAGGAAAGAACA
TGTGAGCAAAAGGCCAGCAAAAGGCCAGGAACCGTAAAAAGGCCGCGTTGCTGGCGTTTTTCCATAGGCT
CCGCCCCCCTGACGAGCATCACAAAAATCGACGCTCAAGTCAGAGGTGGCGAAACCCGACAGGACTATAA
AGATACCAGGCGTTTCCCCCTGGAAGCTCCCTCGTGCGCTCTCCTGTTCCGACCCTGCCGCTTACCGGAT
ACCTGTCCGCCTTTCTCCCTTCGGGAAGCGTGGCGCTTTCTCATAGCTCACGCTGTAGGTATCTCAGTTC
GGTGTAGGTCGTTCGCTCCAAGCTGGGCTGTGTGCACGAACCCCCCGTTCAGCCCGACCGCTGCGCCTTA
TCCGGTAACTATCGTCTTGAGTCCAACCCGGTAAGACACGACTTATCGCCACTGGCAGCAGCCACTGGTA
ACAGGATTAGCAGAGCGAGGTATGTAGGCGGTGCTACAGAGTTCTTGAAGTGGTGGCCTAACTACGGCTA
CACTAGAAGAACAGTATTTGGTATCTGCGCTCTGCTGAAGCCAGTTACCTTCGGAAAAAGAGTTGGTAGC
TCTTGATCCGGCAAACAAACCACCGCTGGTAGCGGTGGTTTTTTTGTTTGCAAGCAGCAGATTACGCGCA
GAAAAAAAGGATCTCAAGAAGATCCTTTGATCTTTTCTACGGGGTCTGACGCTCAGTGGAACGAAAACTC
ACGTTAAGGGATTTTGGTCATGAGATTATCAAAAAGGATCTTCACCTAGATCCTTTTAAATTAAAAATGA
AGTTTTAAATCAATCTAAAGTATATATGAGTAAACTTGGTCTGACAGTTACCAATGCTTAATCAGTGAGG
CACCTATCTCAGCGATCTGTCTATTTCGTTCATCCATAGTTGCCTGACTCCCCGTCGTGTAGATAACTAC
GATACGGGAGGGCTTACCATCTGGCCCCAGTGCTGCAATGATACCGCGAGACCCACGCTCACCGGCTCCA
GATTTATCAGCAATAAACCAGCCAGCCGGAAGGGCCGAGCGCAGAAGTGGTCCTGCAACTTTATCCGCCT
CCATCCAGTCTATTAATTGTTGCCGGGAAGCTAGAGTAAGTAGTTCGCCAGTTAATAGTTTGCGCAACGT
TGTTGCCATTGCTACAGGCATCGTGGTGTCACGCTCGTCGTTTGGTATGGCTTCATTCAGCTCCGGTTCC
CAACGATCAAGGCGAGTTACATGATCCCCCATGTTGTGCAAAAAAGCGGTTAGCTCCTTCGGTCCTCCGA
TCGTTGTCAGAAGTAAGTTGGCCGCAGTGTTATCACTCATGGTTATGGCAGCACTGCATAATTCTCTTAC
TGTCATGCCATCCGTAAGATGCTTTTCTGTGACTGGTGAGTACTCAACCAAGTCATTCTGAGAATAGTGT
ATGCGGCGACCGAGTTGCTCTTGCCCGGCGTCAATACGGGATAATACCGCGCCACATAGCAGAACTTTAA
AAGTGCTCATCATTGGAAAACGTTCTTCGGGGCGAAAACTCTCAAGGATCTTACCGCTGTTGAGATCCAG
TTCGATGTAACCCACTCGTGCACCCAACTGATCTTCAGCATCTTTTACTTTCACCAGCGTTTCTGGGTGA
GCAAAAACAGGAAGGCAAAATGCCGCAAAAAAGGGAATAAGGGCGACACGGAAATGTTGAATACTCATAC
TCTTCCTTTTTCAATATTATTGAAGCATTTATCAGGGTTATTGTCTCATGAGCGGATACATATTTGAATG
TATTTAGAAAAATAAACAAATAGGGGTTCCGCGCACATTTCCCCGAAAAGTGCCACCTGG
Features (pLannotate 1.2.2; 19 found; start..end, strand, type, name):
      4..383     +  enhancer       CMV enhancer: human cytomegalovirus immediate early enhancer
    385..661     +  promoter       chicken β-actin promoter: No description available
    662..1678    +  intron         chimeric intron: chimera between introns from chicken β-actin and rabbit β-globin
   1749..1814    +  CDS            3xFLAG: three tandem FLAG® epitope tags, followed by an enterokinase cleavage site
   1824..1848    +  protein_bind   attB1: mutant version of attB; recombination site for the Gateway® BP reaction BP Clonase™
   5175..5882    +  CDS            mCherry: mCherry is a basic (constitutively fluorescent) red fluorescent protein published in 2004, derived from Discosoma sp.. It is reported to be a very rapidly-maturing monomer with low acid sensitivity.
   5894..5965    +  CDS            HBB (fragment): HBB_PONPY - Experimental evidence at transcript level: Swiss-Prot protein existence level 2. Involved in oxygen transport from the lung to the various peripheral tissues. From Pongo pygmaeus (Bornean orangutan).
   6036..6091    +  polyA_signal   β-globin poly(A) signal: rabbit β-globin polyadenylation signal (Gil and Proudfoot, 1987)
   6476..6492    -  protein_bind   lac operator: The lac repressor binds to the lac operator to inhibit transcription in E. coli. This inhibition can be relieved by adding lactose or isopropyl-β-D-thiogalactopyranoside (IPTG). lac repressor encoded by lacI
   6500..6530    -  promoter       lac promoter: promoter for the E. coli lac operon
   6545..6566    -  protein_bind   CAP binding site: CAP binding activates transcription in the presence of cAMP. E. coli catabolite activator protein
   6579..6618    -  CDS            lacI (fragment): lac repressor; lacI; The lac repressor binds to the lac operator to inhibit transcription in E. coli. This inhibition can be relieved by adding lactose or isopropyl-β-D-thiogalactopyranoside (IPTG).
   6625..6647    +  promoter       SV40 promoter (fragment): SV40 enhancer and early promoter
   6671..6806    +  rep_origin     SV40 ori: SV40 origin of replication
   6826..6960    +  polyA_signal   SV40 poly(A) signal: SV40 polyadenylation signal
   6962..7016    -  CDS            lacI (fragment): lac repressor; lacI; The lac repressor binds to the lac operator to inhibit transcription in E. coli. This inhibition can be relieved by adding lactose or isopropyl-β-D-thiogalactopyranoside (IPTG).
   7199..7787    -  rep_origin     ori: high-copy-number ColE1/pMB1/pBR322/pUC origin of replication
   7958..8818    -  CDS            AmpR: β-lactamase; bla; confers resistance to ampicillin, carbenicillin, and related antibiotics
   8819..8923    -  promoter       AmpR promoter: bla
