[The description below was written by a language model from this plasmid's Addgene catalogue record and pLannotate feature annotations shown in this document.]
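Description:
pCAGEN-PspCas13b-NES-mCherry is a mammalian expression plasmid, catalogued as a CRISPR vector, built on the pCAGEN backbone. It is propagated in E. coli as a high-copy plasmid through a ColE1/pUC-type origin and selected with ampicillin via the β-lactamase (AmpR) gene and its native promoter. The backbone also carries remnants of a lac promoter/operator region and an SV40 origin with an SV40 poly(A) signal. The SV40 origin can support episomal replication in cells expressing large T antigen. No mammalian selection marker is annotated.

The payload is driven by the CAG arrangement: the CMV immediate-early enhancer, the chicken β-actin promoter and a chimeric β-actin/β-globin intron, which together give strong constitutive expression in many mammalian cell types. The open reading frame begins with an N-terminal 3xFLAG epitope, followed by a residual Gateway attB1 site. It then encodes Cas13b from Prevotella sp. P5-125, an RNA-guided, RNA-targeting CRISPR effector, joined to a nuclear export signal (NES) and a C-terminal mCherry. The feature table does not annotate the Cas13b or NES segments themselves, but the unannotated span between attB1 and mCherry corresponds to where the catalogue entry places them. Transcripts terminate at a rabbit β-globin polyadenylation signal, preceded by a short globin-derived fragment.

The NES should bias the protein toward the cytoplasm, FLAG allows immunodetection, and mCherry reports expression and localisation. No guide RNA cassette is annotated, so a guide would have to be supplied separately. The plasmid comes from a study of dCas13-mediated translational repression for gene silencing in mammalian cells. The name carries no "d" prefix, which suggests the nuclease-active enzyme, although the record does not state the catalytic status or the plasmid's specific role in that work.
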