Addgene plasmid #233608: pCAGEN-PspCas13b-NES-mCherry
Depositing lab: Shintaro Iwasaki. Publication: dCas13-mediated translational repression for accurate gene silencing in mammalian cells. Apostolopoulos A, Kawamoto N, Chow SYA, Tsuiji H, Ikeuchi Y, Shichino Y, Iwasaki S. Nat Commun. 2024 Mar 11;15(1):2205. doi: 10.1038/s41467-024-46412-7. PubMed 38467613.
Backbone
  Vector backbone: pCAGEN
  Vector type: CRISPR
Growth in bacteria
  Bacterial resistance: Ampicillin, 100 μg/mL
  Growth temperature: 37°C
  Growth strain: DH5alpha
  Copy number: High Copy
Gene/Insert
  Gene/Insert name: PspCas13b-NES-mCherry
  Species: Prevotella sp. P5-125
  Tag / fusion protein: 3xFlag (N terminal on insert); mCherry (C terminal on insert)
  Cloning method: Gibson Cloning
Terms and licenses: Academic/Nonprofit Terms; Industry Terms: Not Available to Industry
How to cite: pCAGEN-PspCas13b-NES-mCherry was a gift from Shintaro Iwasaki (Addgene plasmid # 233608 ; http://n2t.net/addgene:233608 ; RRID:Addgene_233608)
